Addgene plasmid #185842: pILGFP9E3
Purpose: Testing the TEF1 promoter inserted with 4 TetO elements using a green fluorescence protein as the reporter
Depositing lab: Claudia Vickers. Depositing organization: University of Queensland. Publication: Engineering eukaryote-like regulatory circuits to expand artificial control mechanisms for metabolic engineering in Saccharomyces cerevisiae. Peng B, Bandari NC, Lu Z, Howard CB, Scott C, Trau M, Dumsday G, Vickers CE. Commun Biol. 2022 Feb 16;5(1):135. doi: 10.1038/s42003-022-03070-z. PubMed 35173283.
Backbone
  Vector backbone: pUC19
  Vector type: Yeast Expression
Growth in bacteria
  Bacterial resistance: Ampicillin, 100 μg/mL
  Growth temperature: 37°C
  Growth strain: DH5alpha
  Copy number: High Copy
Gene/Insert
  Gene/Insert name: PURA3>KlURA3>TAgTEF1-PTEF1+[TetO]>yEGFP>TPGK1-TURA3
  Species: Synthetic
  Mutation: None
  Cloning method: Gibson Cloning
Terms and licenses: Academic/Nonprofit Terms; Industry Terms: Not Available to Industry
How to cite: pILGFP9E3 was a gift from Claudia Vickers (Addgene plasmid # 185842 ; http://n2t.net/addgene:185842 ; RRID:Addgene_185842)
