[The description below was written by a language model from this plasmid's Addgene catalogue record and pLannotate feature annotations shown in this document.]
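Description:
pILGFP9E3 is a yeast expression reporter plasmid built on a pUC19 backbone and assembled by Gibson cloning. In E. coli it replicates from the high-copy ColE1/pUC origin and is selected with ampicillin through the bla (AmpR) gene. Remnants of the lac promoter/operator and lacZα region from the parent vector are also annotated. No yeast replication origin (2μ or CEN/ARS) appears in the feature table. The insert is bracketed by URA3 promoter and URA3 terminator-region sequences, an arrangement consistent with integration at the URA3 locus of Saccharomyces cerevisiae, although the record does not explicitly say so.

The synthetic insert contains two units. The first is a uracil-prototrophy marker, described in the catalogue as Kluyveromyces lactis URA3 driven by the URA3 promoter and followed by the Ashbya gossypii TEF1 terminator. The annotation software labels this coding sequence by its similarity to the S. cerevisiae URA3 protein. A single loxP site is detected next to the marker, but its role is not stated. The second unit is the test cassette: a TEF1 promoter into which TetO operator sequences have been inserted, driving yeast-enhanced GFP (annotated as GFPmut3) and terminated by the PGK1 terminator. The feature table shows the TEF1 promoter split into two fragments flanking a cluster of four tet-operator-type hits, matching the four TetO elements named in the stated purpose.

The plasmid is used to measure, by green fluorescence, how this TetO-modified TEF1 promoter performs. TetR-based regulators bind such operator sites, so the design allows promoter output to be controlled artificially. This fits the depositors' work on synthetic regulatory circuits for yeast metabolic engineering.
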