Features (pLannotate 1.2.2; 22 found; start..end, strand, type, name):
    433..466     -  protein_bind   loxP: Cre-mediated recombination occurs in the 8-bp core sequence (GCATACAT). Cre recombinase
    618..1403    -  CDS            URA3: PYRF_YEAST - Experimental evidence at protein level: Swiss-Prot protein existence level 1. From Saccharomyces cerevisiae (strain ATCC 204508 / S288c) (Baker's yeast).
   1406..1569    -  promoter       URA3 promoter (fragment): S. cerevisiae URA3
   1576..1733    +  CDS            lacZα (fragment): LacZα fragment of β-galactosidase; lacZ fragment
   1739..1838    -  misc_feature   bom (fragment): basis of mobility region from pBR322
   1940..1975    -  CDS            rop (fragment): Rop protein, which maintains plasmids at low copy number; rop
   2070..2174    +  promoter       AmpR promoter: bla
   2175..3035    +  CDS            AmpR: β-lactamase; bla; confers resistance to ampicillin, carbenicillin, and related antibiotics
   3206..3794    +  rep_origin     ori: high-copy-number ColE1/pMB1/pBR322/pUC origin of replication
   3977..4069    +  CDS            lacI (fragment): lac repressor; lacI; The lac repressor binds to the lac operator to inhibit transcription in E. coli. This inhibition can be relieved by adding lactose or isopropyl-β-D-thiogalactopyranoside (IPTG).
   4082..4103    +  protein_bind   CAP binding site: CAP binding activates transcription in the presence of cAMP. E. coli catabolite activator protein
   4118..4148    +  promoter       lac promoter: promoter for the E. coli lac operon
   4156..4172    +  protein_bind   lac operator: The lac repressor binds to the lac operator to inhibit transcription in E. coli. This inhibition can be relieved by adding lactose or isopropyl-β-D-thiogalactopyranoside (IPTG). lac repressor encoded by lacI
   4326..4425    -  CDS            URA3 (fragment): orotidine-5'-phosphate decarboxylase, required for uracil biosynthesis; S. cerevisiae URA3; yeast auxotrophic marker, counterselectable with 5-fluoroorotic acid (5-FOA)
   4461..4731    -  terminator     PGK1 terminator: S. cerevisae PGK1; transcription terminator for 3-phosphoglycerate kinase gene
   4741..5454    -  CDS            GFPmut3: GFPmut3 is a basic (constitutively fluorescent) green fluorescent protein published in 1996, derived from Aequorea victoria. It is reported to be a very rapidly-maturing weak dimer.
   5477..5652    -  promoter       TEF1 promoter (fragment): S. cerevisiae TEF1; promoter for EF-1α
   5673..5691    -  protein_bind   tet operator: bacterial operator O1 for the tetR and tetA genes tetracycline repressor TetR
   5699..5718    -  promoter       PLtetO-1 promoter (fragment): modified phage lambda PL promoter with tet operator sites (Lutz and Bujard, 1997)
   5731..5752    -  promoter       PLtetO-1 promoter (fragment): modified phage lambda PL promoter with tet operator sites (Lutz and Bujard, 1997)
   5760..5778    -  protein_bind   tet operator: bacterial operator O1 for the tetR and tetA genes tetracycline repressor TetR
   5805..213     -  promoter       TEF1 promoter (fragment) (across the origin): S. cerevisiae TEF1; promoter for EF-1α
>Addgene plasmid #185842 | pILGFP9E3 | addgene full sequence | sequence record 368107 | Addgene NGS Result
TTTCGACGAAGAAAAAGAAACGAGGCGGTCTCTTTTTTCTTTTCCAAACCTTTAGTACGGGTAATTAACG
ACACCCTAGAGGAAGAAAGAGGGGAAATTTAGTATGCTGTGCTTGGGTGTTTTGAAGTGGTACGGCGATG
CGCGGAGTCCGAGAAAATCTGGAAGAGTAAAAAAGGAGTAGAAACATTTTGAAGCTATGGTGTGTGGGGG
ATCACTTGTGGGGGATTGGGTGTGATGTAAGGATTCGCGGTCCTCGAAAATTAAAAGTCCAACGCGCCTG
TTGCTTCCTATGTGATATGTATTATATGTAATATGCATAAATATATCTACTGCATTGTATTTTGAACGTA
CAAAGTATGCATTGTTTATACGCTATTATCAGCCAAAGTTGGGTGGTCGCTTTCTGGAGCTCTTTCTCGA
GCAACCCTTAATATAACTTCGTATAATGTATGCTATACGAAGTTATTAGGTCTAGAGATCCCAATACAAC
AGATCACGTGATCTTTTTGTAAGATGAAGTTGAAGTAGTGTTGCACCGTGCCAATGCAGGTGGCTATTAG
ATTAAATATGTGATTTGTTCTATTAAGTTTCCTGTATAATTAATGGGGAGCGCTGATTCTCTTTTGGTAC
GCTTCCCATCCAGCATTTCTGTATCTTTCACCTTCAACCTTAGGATCTCTACCCTTGGCGAAAAGTCCTC
TGCCAACAATGATGATATCTGATCCACCACTTACAACTTCGTCGACGGTTCTGTACTGCTGACCCAATGC
ATCGCCTTTGTCGTCTAAACCTACACCTGGGGTCATGATTAGCCAATCAAACCCTTCTTCTCTTCCTCCC
ATATCGTTCTGAGCAATGAACCCAATAACGAAATCTTTATCACTCTTTGCAATATCAACGGTACCCTTAG
TATATTCACCGTGTGCTAGAGAACCCTTGGAAGACAATTCAGCAAGCATCAATAATCCCCTTGGTTCTTT
GGTGACCTCTTGCGCACCTTGTTTCAAGCCAGCAACAATACCAGCACCAGTAACCCCGTGGGCGTTGGTG
ATATCAGACCATTCTGCGATACGGTAAACGCCCGATGTATATTGTAATTTGACTGTGTTACCGATATCGG
CGAATTTTCTGTCCTCAAATATCAAGAACTTGTATTTCTCTGCCAATGCTTTCAATGGAACGACAGTACC
CTCATAACTGAAATCATCCAAGATATCAACGTGTGTTTTCAAAAGGCAAATGTATGGACCCAACGTTTCA
ACAAGTTTCAATAGCTCATCAGTCGAACGAACGTCAAGAGAAGCACACAAATTGGTCTTCTTTTCATCCA
TTAAACGTAAAAGTTTCGATGCAACCGGACTTGCATGAGTCTCAGCTCTACTGGTATATGATTTTGTGGA
CATGTTTTATCTTCGTTTCCTGCAGGTTTTTGTTCTGTGCAGTTGGGTTAAGAATACTGGGCAATTTCAT
GTTTCTTCAACACTACATATGCGTATATATACCAATCTAAGTCTGTGCTCCTTCCTTCGTTCTTCCTTCT
GTTCGGAGATTACCGAATCAAAAAAATTTAAATGAATTCACTGGCCGTCGTTTTACAACGTCGTGACTGG
GAAAACCCTGGCGTTACCCAACTTAATCGCCTTGCAGCACATCCCCCTTTCGCCAGCTGGCGTAATAGCG
AAGAGGCCCGCACCGATCGCCCTTCCCAACAGTTGCGCAGCCTGAATGGCGAATGGCGCCTGATGCGGTA
TTTTCTCCTTACGCATCTGTGCGGTATTTCACACCGCATATGGTGCACTCTCAGTACAATCTGCTCTGAT
GCCGCATAGTTAAGCCAGCCCCGACACCCGCCAACACCCGCTGACGCGCCCTGACGGGCTTGTCTGCTCC
CGGCATCCGCTTACAGACAAGCTGTGACCGTCTCCGGGAGCTGCATGTGTCAGAGGTTTTCACCGTCATC
ACCGAAACGCGCGAGACGAAAGGGCCTCGTGATACGCCTATTTTTATAGGTTAATGTCATGATAATAATG
GTTTCTTAGACGTCAGGTGGCACTTTTCGGGGAAATGTGCGCGGAACCCCTATTTGTTTATTTTTCTAAA
TACATTCAAATATGTATCCGCTCATGAGACAATAACCCTGATAAATGCTTCAATAATATTGAAAAAGGAA
GAGTATGAGTATTCAACATTTCCGTGTCGCCCTTATTCCCTTTTTTGCGGCATTTTGCCTTCCTGTTTTT
GCTCACCCAGAAACGCTGGTGAAAGTAAAAGATGCTGAAGATCAGTTGGGTGCACGAGTGGGTTACATCG
AACTGGATCTCAACAGCGGTAAGATCCTTGAGAGTTTTCGCCCCGAAGAACGTTTTCCAATGATGAGCAC
TTTTAAAGTTCTGCTATGTGGCGCGGTATTATCCCGTATTGACGCCGGGCAAGAGCAACTCGGTCGCCGC
ATACACTATTCTCAGAATGACTTGGTTGAGTACTCACCAGTCACAGAAAAGCATCTTACGGATGGCATGA
CAGTAAGAGAATTATGCAGTGCTGCCATAACCATGAGTGATAACACTGCGGCCAACTTACTTCTGACAAC
GATCGGAGGACCGAAGGAGCTAACCGCTTTTTTGCACAACATGGGGGATCATGTAACTCGCCTTGATCGT
TGGGAACCGGAGCTGAATGAAGCCATACCAAACGACGAGCGTGACACCACGATGCCTGTAGCAATGGCAA
CAACGTTGCGCAAACTATTAACTGGCGAACTACTTACTCTAGCTTCCCGGCAACAATTAATAGACTGGAT
GGAGGCGGATAAAGTTGCAGGACCACTTCTGCGCTCGGCCCTTCCGGCTGGCTGGTTTATTGCTGATAAA
TCTGGAGCCGGTGAGCGTGGGTCTCGCGGTATCATTGCAGCACTGGGGCCAGATGGTAAGCCCTCCCGTA
TCGTAGTTATCTACACGACGGGGAGTCAGGCAACTATGGATGAACGAAATAGACAGATCGCTGAGATAGG
TGCCTCACTGATTAAGCATTGGTAACTGTCAGACCAAGTTTACTCATATATACTTTAGATTGATTTAAAA
CTTCATTTTTAATTTAAAAGGATCTAGGTGAAGATCCTTTTTGATAATCTCATGACCAAAATCCCTTAAC
GTGAGTTTTCGTTCCACTGAGCGTCAGACCCCGTAGAAAAGATCAAAGGATCTTCTTGAGATCCTTTTTT
TCTGCGCGTAATCTGCTGCTTGCAAACAAAAAAACCACCGCTACCAGCGGTGGTTTGTTTGCCGGATCAA
GAGCTACCAACTCTTTTTCCGAAGGTAACTGGCTTCAGCAGAGCGCAGATACCAAATACTGTTCTTCTAG
TGTAGCCGTAGTTAGGCCACCACTTCAAGAACTCTGTAGCACCGCCTACATACCTCGCTCTGCTAATCCT
GTTACCAGTGGCTGCTGCCAGTGGCGATAAGTCGTGTCTTACCGGGTTGGACTCAAGACGATAGTTACCG
GATAAGGCGCAGCGGTCGGGCTGAACGGGGGGTTCGTGCACACAGCCCAGCTTGGAGCGAACGACCTACA
CCGAACTGAGATACCTACAGCGTGAGCTATGAGAAAGCGCCACGCTTCCCGAAGGGAGAAAGGCGGACAG
GTATCCGGTAAGCGGCAGGGTCGGAACAGGAGAGCGCACGAGGGAGCTTCCAGGGGGAAACGCCTGGTAT
CTTTATAGTCCTGTCGGGTTTCGCCACCTCTGACTTGAGCGTCGATTTTTGTGATGCTCGTCAGGGGGGC
GGAGCCTATGGAAAAACGCCAGCAACGCGGCCTTTTTACGGTTCCTGGCCTTTTGCTGGCCTTTTGCTCA
CATGTTCTTTCCTGCGTTATCCCCTGATTCTGTGGATAACCGTATTACCGCCTTTGAGTGAGCTGATACC
GCTCGCCGCAGCCGAACGACCGAGCGCAGCGAGTCAGTGAGCGAGGAAGCGGAAGAGCGCCCAATACGCA
AACCGCCTCTCCCCGCGCGTTGGCCGATTCATTAATGCAGCTGGCACGACAGGTTTCCCGACTGGAAAGC
GGGCAGTGAGCGCAACGCAATTAATGTGAGTTAGCTCACTCATTAGGCACCCCAGGCTTTACACTTTATG
CTTCCGGCTCGTATGTTGTGTGGAATTGTGAGCGGATAACAATTTCACACAGGAAACAGCTATGACCATG
ATTACGCCAAGCTTGCATGCATTTAAATCATTACGACCGAGATTCCCGGGTAATAACTGATATAATTAAA
TTGAAGCTCTAATTTGTGAGTTTAGTATACATGCATTTACTTATAATACAGTTTTTTAGTTTTGCTGGCC
GCATCTTCTCAAATATGCTTCCCAGCCTGCTTTTCTGTAACGTTCACCCTCTACCTTAGCATCCCTTCCC
TTTGCAAATAGTCCTACTAGTAAATAATATCCTTCTCGAAAGCTTTAACGAACGCAGAATTTTCGAGTTA
TTAAACTTAAAATACGCTGAACCCGAACATAGAAATATCGAATGGGAAAAAAAAACTGCATAAAGGCATT
AAAAGAGGAGCGAATTTTTTTTTAATAAAAATCTTAATAATCATTAAAAGATAAATAATAGTCTATATAT
ACGTATATAAATAAAAAATATTCAAAAAATAAAATAAACTATTATTTTAGCGTAAAGGATGGGGAAAGAG
AAAAGAAAAAAATTGATCTATCGATTTCAATTCAATTCAATTTAAGATCTTTTGTACAATTCATCCATAC
CATGGGTAATACCAGCAGCAGTAACAAATTCTAACAAGACCATGTGGTCTCTCTTTTCGTTTGGATCTTT
GGATAAGGCAGATTGAGTGGATAAGTAATGGTTGTCTGGTAACAAGACTGGACCATCACCAATTGGAGTA
TTTTGTTGATAATGGTCAGCTAATTGAACAGAACCATCTTCAATGTTGTGTCTAATTTTGAAGTTAACTT
TGATACCATTCTTTTGTTTGTCAGCCATGATGTAAACATTGTGAGAGTTATAGTTGTATTCCAATTTGTG
ACCTAAAATGTTACCATCTTCTTTAAAATCAATACCTTTTAATTCGATTCTATTAACTAAGGTATCACCT
TCAAACTTGACTTCAGCTCTGGTCTTGTAGTTACCGTCATCTTTGAAAAAAATAGTTCTTTCTTGAACAT
AACCTTCTGGCATGGCAGACTTGAAAAAGTCATGTTGTTTCATATGATCTGGGTATCTCGCAAAACATTG
AACACCATAACCGAAAGTAGTGACTAAGGTTGGCCATGGAACTGGCAATTTACCAGTAGTACAAATAAAT
TTTAAGGTCAATTTACCGTAAGTAGCATCACCTTCACCTTCACCGGAGACAGAAAATTTGTGACCATTAA
CATCACCATCTAATTCAACCAAAATTGGGACAATACCAGTGAATAATTCTTCACCTTTAGACATTTTGGA
TCCTTTGTAATTAAAACTTAGATTAGATTGCTATGCTTTCTTTCTAATGAGCAAGAAGTAAAAAAAGTTG
TAATAGAACAAGAAAAATGAAACTGAAACTTGAGAAATTGAAGACCGTTTATTAACTTAAATATCAATGG
GAGGTCATCGAAAGAGAAAAAAATCAAAAAAAAAAATTTTCAAGAAAAAGAATCTGCTCGAGGATTGCCG
GCACTCTATCAATGATAGAGTTAAGCCCTCTCTATCACTGATAGGGATACCGCCCCCGCTTATCTCTATC
ACTGATAGGGATACCAATTACTCTATCAATGATAGAGTTAGGGCCCAATCTTAGATTCAGGTAGAACGTG
ATAAAAATTTTTATTGCCTT
